>Addgene plasmid #160599 | pUPD2 CUP2 (GB2716) | addgene full sequence | sequence record 322067 | Addgene NGS Result
GGCAACCGAGCGTTCTGAACAAATCCAGATGGAGTTCTGAGGTCATTACTGGATCTATCAACAGGAGTCC
AAGCGAGCTCGATATCAAATTACGCCCCGCCCTGCCACTCGTCGCAGTACTGTTGTAATTCATTAAGCAT
TCTGCCGACATGGAAGCCATCACAAACGGCATGATGAACCTGAATCGCCAGCGGCATCAGCACCTTGTCG
CCTTGCGTATAATATTTGCCCATGGTGAAAACGGGGGCGAAGAAGTTGTCCATATTGGCCACGTTTAAAT
CAAAACTGGTGAAACTCACCCAGGGATTGGCTGATACGAAAAACATATTCTCAATAAACCCTTTAGGGAA
ATAGGCCAGGTTTTCACCGTAACACGCCACATCTTGCGAATATATGTGTAGAAACTGCCGGAAATCGTCG
TGGTATTCACTCCAGAGTGATGAAAACGTTTCAGTTTGCTCATGGAAAACGGTGTAACAAGGGTGAACAC
TATCCCATATCACCAGCTCACCGTCTTTCATTGCCATACGAAATTCCGGATGAGCATTCATCAGGCGGGC
AAGAATGTGAATAAAGGCCGGATAAAACTTGTGCTTATTTTTCTTTACGGTCTTTAAAAAGGCCGTAATA
TCCAGCTGAACGGTCTGGTTATAGGTACATTGAGCAACTGACTGAAATGCCTCAAAATGTTCTTTACGAT
GCCATTGGGATATATCAACGGTGGTATATCCAGTGATTTTTTTCTCCATTTTAGCTTCCTTAGCTCCTGA
AAATCTCGATAACTCAAAAAATACGCCCGGTAGTGATCTTATTTCATTATGGTGAAAGTTGGAACCTCTT
ACGTGCCCGATCAACTCGAGTGCCACCTGACGTCTAAGAAACCATTATTATCATGACATTAACCTATAAA
AATAGGCGTATCACGAGGCAGAATTTCAGATAAAAAAAATCCTTAGCTTTCGCTAAGGATGATTTCTGGA
ATTCGCGGCCGCTTCTAGAGCGATGAGTGGTCTCGAATGGTCGTAATTAACGGGGTCAAATATGCCTGTG
AAACGTGTATCAGGGGTCACAGGGCGGCGCAGTGTACTCACACTGATGGTCCGCTACAGATGATCAGACG
CAAGGGAAGACCATCGACCACATGTGGCCATTGTAAAGAGCTGAGAAGAACCAAGAACTTCAACCCATCC
GGTGGGTGCATGTGTGCCTCTGCACGACGGCCAGCTGTTGGCAGCAAGGAAGATGAAACACGATGTCGTT
GTGATGAGGGTGAACCTTGTAAATGTCATACCAAGAGGAAAAGCAGCCGGAAATCAAAGGGAGGGTCATG
CCACAGAAGGGCAAATGATGAAGCAGCGCATGTCAATGGTCTTGGTATTGCAGATCTGGACGTTCTTTTG
GGCCTAAATGGTCGCTCGTCGGATGTAGACATGACAACCACATTGCCGAGTTTGAAGCCACCTCTGCAAA
ACGGAGAAATTAAGGCCGACAGCATTGACAATCTTGATTTGGCTTCCCTCGATCCGCTTGAGCAAAGCCC
TAGTATATCTATGGAACCTGTTAGTATCAATGAAACAGGAAGCGCATATACAACTACGAACACAGCACTA
AACGATATTGACATTCCATTCTCCATCAATGAGTTGAACGAGCTATACAAACAAGTATCTTCGCATAACT
CACATTCACAGGGTTCGTGAGACCACTCATCGCGACTAGTAGCGGCCGCTGCAGTCCGGCAAAAAAGGGC
AAGGTGTCACCACCCTGCCCTTTTTCTTTAAAACCGAAAAGATTACTTCGCGTTATGCAGGCTTCCTCGC
TCACTGACTCGCTGCGCTCGGTCGTTCGGCTGCGGCGAGCGGTATCAGCTCACTCAAAGGCGGTAATACG
GTTATCCACAGAATCAGGGGATAACGCAGGAAAGAACATGTGAGCAAAAGGCCAGCAAAAGGCCAGGAAC
CGTAAAAAGGCCGCGTTGCTGGCGTTTTTCCACAGGCTCCGCCCCCCTGACGAGCATCACAAAAATCGAC
GCTCAAGTCAGAGGTGGCGAAACCCGACAGGACTATAAAGATACCAGGCGTTTCCCCCTGGAAGCTCCCT
CGTGCGCTCTCCTGTTCCGACCCTGCCGCTTACCGGATACCTGTCCGCCTTTCTCCCTTCGGGAAGCGTG
GCGCTTTCTCATAGCTCACGCTGTAGGTATCTCAGTTCGGTGTAGGTCGTTCGCTCCAAGCTGGGCTGTG
TGCACGAACCCCCCGTTCAGCCCGACCGCTGCGCCTTATCCGGTAACTATCGTCTTGAGTCCAACCCGGT
AAGACACGACTTATCGCCACTGGCAGCAGCCACTGGTAACAGGATTAGCAGAGCGAGGTATGTAGGCGGT
GCTACAGAGTTCTTGAAGTGGTGGCCTAACTACGGCTACACTAGAAGAACAGTATTTGGTATCTGCGCTC
TGCTGAAGCCAGTTACCTTCGGAAAAAGAGTTGGTAGCTCTTGATCCGGCAAACAAACCACCGCTGGTAG
CGGTGGTTTTTTTGTTTGCAAGCAGCAGATTACGCGCAGAAAAAAAGGATCTCAAGAAGATCCTTTGATC
TTTTCTACGGGGTCTGACGCTCAGTGGAACGAAAACTCACGTTAAGGGATTTTGGTCATGAGATTATCAA
AAAGGATCTTCACCTAGATCCTTTTAAATTAAAAATGAAGTTTTAAATCAATCTAAAGTATATATGAGTA
AACTTGGTCTGACAGCTCGAGGCTTGGATTCTCACCAATAAAAAACGCCCGGC
Features (pLannotate 1.2.2; 9 found; start..end, strand, type, name):
     93..749     -  CDS            cat: CAT_ECOLX - Experimental evidence at protein level: Swiss-Prot protein existence level 1. This enzyme is an effector of chloramphenicol resistance in bacteria. From Escherichia coli. This protein is used as a marker in many commonly used cloning vectors, such as pACYC184.
    750..847     -  promoter       cat promoter: promoter of the E. coli cat gene encoding chloramphenicol acetyltransferase
    933..976     -  terminator     bacterial terminator: putative bacterial transcription terminator
    979..1000    +  misc_feature   BioBrick prefix: BioBrick prefix for parts that do not start with "ATG"
   1017..1691    +  CDS            CUP2: CUP2_YEAST - Also known as ACE1. Experimental evidence at protein level: Swiss-Prot protein existence level 1. Trans-acting regulatory protein that activates transcription of the CUP1 gene (metallothionein) in response to copper ions. Binds to the CUP1 UAS sequence 5'-GCTTCTTTTCCGCTGA-3'. Binds DNA only in presence of copper or silver. Copper seems to alter the conformation of the protein. From Saccharomyces cerevisiae (strain ATCC 204508 / S288c) (Baker's yeast).
   1715..1734    +  misc_feature   BioBrick suffix: universal suffix for all parts
   1735..1792    +  terminator     his operon terminator: This putative transcriptin terminator from the E. coli his operon has a 2-bp deletion introduced during synthesis. Its efficiency has not been determined.
   1987..2575    -  rep_origin     ori: high-copy-number ColE1/pMB1/pBR322/pUC origin of replication
   2758..69      -  terminator     lambda t0 terminator (across the origin): transcription terminator from phage lambda
