[The description below was written by a language model from this plasmid's Addgene catalogue record and pLannotate feature annotations shown in this document.]
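Description:
pUPD2 CUP2 (GB2716) is a small (about 2.8 kb) synthetic-biology parts plasmid that holds the Saccharomyces cerevisiae CUP2 coding sequence as a domesticated, level-0 element for the GoldenBraid modular cloning system. The backbone, pUPD2, is a self-made entry vector derived from the BioBrick assembly plasmid pSB1C3. The feature table reflects that ancestry: a high-copy ColE1/pUC-type origin, a chloramphenicol acetyltransferase gene driven by its native cat promoter for selection in E. coli, remnants of the BioBrick prefix and suffix flanking the cloning site, and bacterial terminators (a putative terminator upstream, the his operon terminator downstream, and lambda t0 beyond the cat cassette) that insulate the insert from surrounding transcription.

The insert, roughly 680 bp, encodes CUP2 (also known as ACE1), a copper-responsive transcription factor that binds the upstream activating sequence of the yeast CUP1 metallothionein gene only in the presence of copper or silver ions and activates its transcription. Internal BsaI and BsmBI sites were removed so the part is compatible with Type IIS assembly. It was cloned into pUPD2 through BsmBI sites that were destroyed in the process, and it can be released with BsaI for assembly into higher-order GoldenBraid constructs. No promoter or terminator for eukaryotic expression is annotated around the coding sequence, so the plasmid is a storage and donor vector rather than an expression construct. The record gives the purpose only as a copper-dependent transcription factor, consistent with use as a building block for copper-inducible gene-regulation circuits; it does not state the host organism for such circuits.
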