Addgene plasmid #160599: pUPD2 CUP2 (GB2716)
Purpose: Copper dependent transcription factor
Depositing lab: Diego Orzaez. Depositing organization: Agencia Estatal Consejo Superior de Investigaciones Científicas, M.P.
Backbone
  Vector backbone: pUPD2
  Backbone manufacturer: self-made; derived from the BioBrick assembly plasmid pSB1C3
  Vector type: Synthetic Biology
Growth in bacteria
  Bacterial resistance: Chloramphenicol, 25 μg/mL
  Growth temperature: 37°C
  Growth strain: DH5alpha
  Copy number: High Copy
Gene/Insert
  Gene/Insert name: CUP2
  Species: S. cerevisiae (budding yeast)
  Insert size (bp): 682
  Mutation: BsaI and BsmBI sites removed
  Cloning method: Restriction Enzyme; 5′ cloning site BsmBI (destroyed during cloning); 3′ cloning site BsmBI (destroyed during cloning)
  Sequencing primers: 5′ gctttcgctaaggatgatttctgg; 3′ cagggtggtgacaccttgcc
Terms and licenses: Academic/Nonprofit Terms; Industry Terms: Not Available to Industry
Depositor comments: Compatible with GoldenBraid; insert can be released with BsaI
How to cite: pUPD2 CUP2 (GB2716) was a gift from Diego Orzaez (Addgene plasmid # 160599 ; http://n2t.net/addgene:160599 ; RRID:Addgene_160599)
